Addgene plasmid #15611: Tg-P4(122,195)-LacZpA
Depositing lab: Peter Mombaerts. Depositing organization: Rockefeller University. Publication: Homeodomain binding motifs modulate the probability of odorant receptor gene choice in transgenic mice. Vassalli A, Feinstein P, Mombaerts P. Mol Cell Neurosci. 2011 Feb;46(2):381-96. Epub 2010 Nov 26. 10.1016/j.mcn.2010.11.001 PubMed 21111823.
Backbone
  Vector backbone: pBS
  Backbone size w/o insert (bp): 3000
  Vector type: high copy number
Growth in bacteria
  Bacterial resistance: Ampicillin, 100 μg/mL
  Growth temperature: 37°C
  Growth strain: DH5alpha
  Copy number: High Copy
Gene/Insert
  Gene/Insert name: Tg-P4(122,195)-LacZpA
  Species: M. musculus (mouse)
  Insert size (bp): 5000
  Cloning method: Restriction Enzyme; 5′ cloning site pacI (unknown if destroyed); 3′ cloning site pacI (unknown if destroyed)
  Sequencing primers: 5′ m13; 3′ reverse
Terms and licenses: Academic/Nonprofit Terms; Industry Terms: Not Available to Industry
How to cite: Tg-P4(122,195)-LacZpA was a gift from Peter Mombaerts (Addgene plasmid # 15611 ; http://n2t.net/addgene:15611 ; RRID:Addgene_15611)
