[The description below was written by a language model from this plasmid's Addgene catalogue record.]
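Description:
Tg-P4(122,195)-LacZpA is a mouse transgene construct carried in a pBS (pBluescript-type) cloning backbone of about 3 kb. It is a high-copy bacterial plasmid maintained in standard E. coli cloning strains under ampicillin selection. The record gives no feature table, so the origin of replication and other backbone elements are not itemised, although pBS-family vectors generally carry a pUC-type origin and the AmpR beta-lactamase gene.

The insert is roughly 5 kb of mouse-derived sequence, cloned between PacI sites at both ends. This arrangement would in principle allow the whole transgene to be released from the vector as a single fragment, though the record notes that it is unknown whether these sites remain intact. The name indicates a LacZ (beta-galactosidase) reporter followed by a polyadenylation signal ("pA"), placed under a "P4" element. The numbers in parentheses presumably designate coordinates or a variant of that element, but the record does not define P4, the numbering, or the exact promoter composition.

The associated publication concerns how homeodomain binding motifs modulate the probability of odorant receptor gene choice in transgenic mice. This suggests the construct serves as a minimal reporter transgene for generating mice in which LacZ expression reports on the activity of an odorant receptor regulatory sequence in olfactory sensory neurons. The details of which motifs are present or altered in this version are not stated in the record and should be checked against the plasmid sequence or the publication.
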