>Addgene plasmid #15611 | Tg-P4(122,195)-LacZpA | addgene partial sequence | sequence record 21935 | 15611 with M13F
CGAATTGGAGCTCACCGCGGTGGCGGCCGCTCTAGATTAATTAATCTGATATCGAGGGATCTCCATAAGA
GAAGAGGGACAGCTATGACTGGGAGTAGTCAGGAGAGGAGGAAAAATCTGGCTAGTAAAACATGTAAGGA
AAATTTTAGGGATGTTAAAGAAAAAAATAACACAAAACAAAATATAAAAAAAATCTAACCTCAAGTCAAG
GCTTTTCTATGGAATAAGGAATGGACAGCAGGGGGCTGTTTCATATACTGATGACCTCTTTATAGCCAAC
CTTTGTTCATGGCAGCCAGCATATGGGCATATGTTGCCAAACTCTAAACCAAATACTCATTCTGATGTTT
TAAATGATTTGCCCTCCCATATGTCCTTCCGAGTGAGAGACACAAAAAATTCCAACACACTATTGCAATG
AAAATAAATTTCCTTTATTAGCCAGAAGTCAGATGCTCAAGGGGCTTCATGATGTCCCCATAATTTTTGG
CAGAGGGAAAAAGATCTCAGTGGTATTTGTGAGCCAGGGCATTGGCCACACCAGCCACCACCTTCTGATA
GGCAGCCTGCACCTGAGGAGTGTCTAGAACTAGTGGATCCCCCCTGCCCGGTTATTATTATTTTTGACAC
CAGACCAACTGGTAATGGTAGCGACCGGCGCTCAGCTGGAATTCCGCCGATACTG
