>Addgene plasmid #15611 | Tg-P4(122,195)-LacZpA | addgene partial sequence | sequence record 21936 | 15611 with M13R
TCACTAAAGGGAACAAAGCTGGGTACCGGGCCCCCCCTCGAGTTAATTAAGAATTCGATATCTCCCTGTG
CAGCAGAGTAGCTCATTAACAACTTTTTAATGAAGTCACAGATAGTGACTGCTCATTAATAAATTTATTA
GTCTGCAGCCCCAGAGATTAAAGAAACTGAAAACAGAAGTCAGTGACAACAGTGTTTAGCCAGAGTAGCT
GCATCAGAGTGAAAAGAGGGAACTTCTCTTGGCAGACTCTGAAACTTTTACTGTTGGACCTCTAGGGTCC
TTGCAGGTCCCAGAAACTGTAATTCTGAAAATAGAAACCTGGGGGGACTAAGAACTTGATGGGATGAAGG
AAAAACAGAGCCAAATGATCCCAGGCTTGGCCACCATGGCTGAGCCCCGCCAGGAGTTCGACGTGATGGA
AGATCATGCTCAGGGGGACTACACCCTGCAAGACCAGGAGGGTGACATGGACCCCGGCCTGAAAGAGTCT
CCCCTGCAGACCCCGGCCGATGATGGATCTGAGGAACCAGGCTCTGAAACCTCTGATGCTAAGAGCACTC
CGACGGCGGAAGATGCGACAGCACCCTTAGTGGATGAGGGAGCCCCCGGTGAGCAGGCGGCCGCTCAGGC
CCCCGCGGAGATCCCAGAAAGAACCGCAGCTGAAGAAGCAGGCATTGGCGACACGTCCAACCTGGAAGAC
CAAGCTGCCGGACACGTGACCCAAGCTCGCATGGTCAG
